>Addgene plasmid #40913 | pcDNA3.1(-)-chicken myc-GPIX | depositor partial sequence | sequence record 54666 | chicken myc-GPIX
ATGAACAAGGCAGAATTCATCGCTGCTGCAGGATTTGCCATATCATTGCTGTTCCATGTGATCCAGGCTG
AAGTCTGTCCCCCTTCCTGCAATTGTAAGCCCCTGGAGGAAACGAAGGGCTTGCAGATAGACTGCAGTTC
AAGGGAGCTGAAGGAAGTGCCTGCCTTACCCATTAACACCAAGAGGCTTTATCTACAGAATAACAGCCTG
ACCACGGTTTCTCCTGGTGCCTTTGACAGCTTGCTCAGCCTGGAGGAAATAAAAATATTTGACAATCCAT
GGAACTGTGACTGCCATATTCTGTATTTAAAACTCTGGATGGAAGATCTCTCTGAATCCTCTCTTGCAAA
CATCAGATGTGCAACCCCTGCTGCTGTGAGGATGAAGCCCTTGAAGCAGCTGACTGGGAACGAGCTGGGG
ATCTGCAAGAGGCTTCTCCCAATCAAAAGCCTTGAGTTCTTTTGGAGAGACCTCGTTTTAATTGCTGCAG
CAACTGTTACAGTTATTTTACTAGGATGGGTTCTGAAATTCTCAAAAAAGCTGGTGTGCCAAATAAAACT
AAGTCAATATGTTTCTAGGCGTTCACTGTTGCAGAGACACATCTCTAAAAGCTACAAGCTGCAATGA
