>Addgene plasmid #40913 | pcDNA3.1(-)-chicken myc-GPIX | addgene partial sequence | sequence record 55770 | CMV-F 5'-CGCAAATGGGCGGTAGGCGTG-3'
GCAGAGCTCTCTGGCTAACTAGAGAACCCACTGCTTACTGGCTTATCGAAATTAATACGACTCACTATAG
GGAGACCCAAGCTGGCTAGCGCCGCCACCATGAACAAGGCAGAATTCATCGCTGCTGCAGGATTTGCCAT
ATCATTGCTGTTCCATGTGATCCAGGCTGAACAAAAGCTGATCTCCGAAGAGGACTTGGAAGTCTGTCCC
CCTTCCTGCAATTGTAAGCCCCTGGAGGAAACGAAGGGCTTGCAGATAGACTGCAGTTCAAGGGAGCTGA
AGGAAGTGCCTGCCTTACCCATTAACACCAAGAGGCTTTATCTACAGAATAACAGCCTGACCACGGTTTC
TCCTGGTGCCTTTGACAGCTTGCTCAGCCTGGAGGAAATAAAAATATTTGACAATCCATGGAACTGTGAC
TGCCATATTCTGTATTTAAAACTCTGGATGGAAGATCTCTCTGAATCCTCTCTTGCAAACATCAGATGTG
CAACCCCTGCTGCTGTGAGGATGAAGCCCTTGAAGCAGCTGACTGGGAACGAGCTGGGGATCTGCAAGAG
GCTTCTCCCAATCAAAAGCCTTGAGTTCTTTTGGAGAGACCTCGTTTTAATTGCTGCAGCAACTGTTACA
GTTATTTTACTAGGATGGGTTCTGAAATTCTCAAAAAAGCTGGTGTGCCAAATAAAACTAAGTCAATATG
TTTCTAGGCGTTCACTGTTGCAGAGACACATCTCTAAAAGCTACAAGCTGCAATGACTCGAGCGGCCGCC
ACTGTGCTGGATATCTGCAGAATTCCACCACACTGGACTAGTGG
