[The description below was written by a language model from this plasmid's Addgene catalogue record.]
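Description:
pcDNA3.1(-)-chicken myc-GPIX is a mammalian expression plasmid built on the Invitrogen pcDNA3.1(-) backbone, about 6.05 kb in total with a 627 bp insert. It is maintained as a high-copy plasmid in E. coli under ampicillin selection. It also carries a neomycin resistance marker, so stably transfected mammalian cells can be selected with G418. No feature table accompanies the record, so the remaining backbone elements are not itemised. The use of a BGH reverse sequencing primer is consistent with the bovine growth hormone polyadenylation region that normally lies downstream of the cloning site in this vector family.

The insert encodes chicken (Gallus gallus) glycoprotein IX (GP9), a subunit of the platelet GPIb-IX complex, cloned between the NheI and XhoI sites and driven by the CMV promoter for strong constitutive expression. The coding sequence was cloned from chicken blood plasma. A Myc epitope tag is listed as N-terminal, but it is in fact placed internally, at about residue 24 of the predicted protein. This position was chosen from signal peptide predictions so that the tag sits at the start of the mature protein after signal peptide cleavage and is exposed on the cell surface. The depositor reports that proper surface expression was confirmed functionally. Repository sequencing differs from both the depositor's predicted sequence and the GenBank prediction, with apparent T23A and K49E substitutions relative to the reference protein. The record does not state a specific application, but the design suits transfection studies that follow surface expression of GPIX through the Myc epitope.
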