Addgene plasmid #40913: pcDNA3.1(-)-chicken myc-GPIX
Depositing lab: Renhao Li. Depositing organization: Emory University.
Backbone
  Vector backbone: pcDNA3.1(-)
  Backbone manufacturer: Invitrogen
  Backbone size w/o insert (bp): 5427
  Total vector size (bp): 6054
  Vector type: Mammalian Expression
  Selectable markers: Neomycin (select with G418)
Growth in bacteria
  Bacterial resistance: Ampicillin, 100 μg/mL
  Growth temperature: 37°C
  Growth strain: DH5alpha
  Copy number: High Copy
Gene/Insert
  Gene/Insert name: chicken myc-GPIX (alt name: glycoprotein IX (GP9))
  Species: G. gallus (chicken)
  Insert size (bp): 627
  Entrez Gene: GP9
  Promoter: CMV
  Tag / fusion protein: Myc (N terminal on insert)
  Cloning method: Restriction Enzyme; 5′ cloning site NheI (unknown if destroyed); 3′ cloning site XhoI (unknown if destroyed)
  Sequencing primers: 5′ CMV-F; 3′ BGH-rev
Terms and licenses: Academic/Nonprofit Terms; Industry Terms: Not Available to Industry
Depositor comments: The GPIX insert in the plasmid was cloned from chicken blood plasma. Please note that Addgene's sequencing results differ from the depositing laboratory's predicted sequence and GenBank's predicted sequence XM_414314.2. When compared to XP_414314.1, the myc tag appears to be inserted at aa24 and GPIX appears to contain T23A and K49E mutations. The insertion of the myc tag was based on the signal peptide predictions for GPIbb and the construct has been tested functionally for proper surface expression of the protein by the depositing lab.
How to cite: pcDNA3.1(-)-chicken myc-GPIX was a gift from Renhao Li (Addgene plasmid # 40913 ; http://n2t.net/addgene:40913 ; RRID:Addgene_40913)
